Addgene plasmid #223814: pBAD_SynPspA
Purpose: Bacterial expression of SynPspA with C-terminal YFP
Depositing lab: Carsten Sachse. Depositing organization: Forschungszentrum Juelich GmbH. Publication: PspA adopts an ESCRT-III-like fold and remodels bacterial membranes. Junglas B, Huber ST, Heidler T, Schlosser L, Mann D, Hennig R, Clarke M, Hellmann N, Schneider D, Sachse C. Cell. 2021 Jul 8;184(14):3674-3688.e18. doi: 10.1016/j.cell.2021.05.042. Epub 2021 Jun 23. PubMed 34166616.
Backbone
  Vector backbone: pBAD
  Vector type: Bacterial Expression
Growth in bacteria
  Bacterial resistance: Ampicillin, 100 μg/mL
  Growth temperature: 37°C
  Growth strain: DH5alpha
  Copy number: High Copy
Gene/Insert
  Gene/Insert name: SynPspA (alt name: PspA)
  Species: Synechocystis sp. PCC6803
  Tag / fusion protein: YFP (C terminal on insert)
Terms and licenses: Academic/Nonprofit Terms; Industry Terms: Not Available to Industry
How to cite: pBAD_SynPspA was a gift from Carsten Sachse (Addgene plasmid # 223814 ; http://n2t.net/addgene:223814 ; RRID:Addgene_223814)
