[The description below was written by a language model from this plasmid's Addgene catalogue record and pLannotate feature annotations shown in this document.]
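Description:
pBAD_SynPspA is a bacterial expression plasmid built on the pBAD backbone for arabinose-inducible production of PspA from the cyanobacterium Synechocystis sp. PCC6803 fused at its C terminus to a yellow fluorescent protein. The 5,933 nt sequence record carries the araC regulator gene transcribed divergently from the araBAD promoter, the standard arrangement in which AraC represses the promoter in the absence of L-arabinose and activates it when the sugar is added, giving tightly controlled, titratable expression in E. coli. The automated annotation does not label the PspA coding sequence itself, but there is an unannotated stretch of roughly 700 nt between the promoter and the fluorescent protein gene, which is where the insert would be expected to sit. The YFP tag is annotated as Venus, a fast-maturing YFP variant. Downstream lie a fragment of a pUC-type multiple cloning site, a 5S rRNA segment and the rrnB T1 and T2 transcription terminators, which end the transcript and insulate the rest of the plasmid.

Propagation in E. coli relies on a ColE1/pMB1-type origin, listed as high copy, with selection by ampicillin through the bla (β-lactamase) gene under its own promoter. An M13 phage origin is also present, which permits single-stranded DNA production with helper phage. Short remnants of pBR322-derived elements (bom, rop, the tetracycline resistance gene and its promoter) are only fragments and are not expected to be functional. The construct was deposited in connection with work on the ESCRT-III-like fold and membrane-remodelling activity of PspA. The fluorescent fusion lends itself to following the expression and localisation of the protein in bacterial cells, though the record states only expression as its purpose.
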