Features (pLannotate 1.2.2; 15 found; start..end, strand, type, name):
     96..974     -  CDS            araC: L-arabinose regulatory protein; araC
   1001..1285    +  promoter       araBAD promoter: araBAD; promoter of the L-arabinose operon of E. coli; the araC regulatory gene is transcribed in the opposite direction (Guzman et al., 1995)
   1993..2709    +  CDS            Venus: yellow fluorescent protein (YFP) with fast and efficient maturation (Nagai et al., 2002) mammalian codon-optimized
   2714..2758    +  misc_feature   MCS (fragment): pUC18/19 multiple cloning site
   2842..2957    +  ncRNA          5S rRNA: Accession: RF00001 - 5S ribosomal RNA
   2961..3047    +  terminator     rrnB T1 terminator: Escherichia coli rrnB; transcription terminator T1 from the E. coli rrnB gene
   3139..3166    +  terminator     rrnB T2 terminator: transcription terminator T2 from the E. coli rrnB gene
   3185..3276    +  promoter       AmpR promoter: bla
   3277..4137    +  CDS            AmpR: β-lactamase; bla; confers resistance to ampicillin, carbenicillin, and related antibiotics
   4179..4559    +  rep_origin     M13 ori (sequence partly withheld): M13 bacteriophage origin of replication; arrow indicates direction of (+) strand synthesis
   4745..5333    +  rep_origin     ori: high-copy-number ColE1/pMB1/pBR322/pUC origin of replication
   5519..5570    -  misc_feature   bom (fragment): basis of mobility region from pBR322
   5686..5725    -  CDS            rop (fragment): Rop protein, which maintains plasmids at low copy number; rop
   5726..5911    -  CDS            TcR (fragment): tetracycline efflux protein; tet; confers resistance to tetracycline
   5921..6       +  promoter       tet promoter (fragment) (across the origin): E. coli promoter for tetracycline efflux protein gene
>Addgene plasmid #223814 | pBAD_SynPspA | addgene full sequence | sequence record 485235 | Addgene NGS Result
ATCGATGCATAATGTGCCTGTCAAATGGACGAAGCAGGGATTCTGCAAACCCTATGCTACTCCGTCAAGC
CGTCAATTGTCTGATTCGTTACCAATTATGACAACTTGACGGCTACATCATTCACTTTTTCTTCACAACC
GGCACGGAACTCGCTCGGGCTGGCCCCGGTGCATTTTTTAAATACCCGCGAGAAATAGAGTTGATCGTCA
AAACCAACATTGCGACCGACGGTGGCGATAGGCATCCGGGTGGTGCTCAAAAGCAGCTTCGCCTGGCTGA
TACGTTGGTCCTCGCGCCAGCTTAAGACGCTAATCCCTAACTGCTGGCGGAAAAGATGTGACAGACGCGA
CGGCGACAAGCAAACATGCTGTGCGACGCTGGCGATATCAAAATTGCTGTCTGCCAGGTGATCGCTGATG
TACTGACAAGCCTCGCGTACCCGATTATCCATCGGTGGATGGAGCGACTCGTTAATCGCTTCCATGCGCC
GCAGTAACAATTGCTCAAGCAGATTTATCGCCAGCAGCTCCGAATAGCGCCCTTCCCCTTGCCCGGCGTT
AATGATTTGCCCAAACAGGTCGCTGAAATGCGGCTGGTGCGCTTCATCCGGGCGAAAGAACCCCGTATTG
GCAAATATTGACGGCCAGTTAAGCCATTCATGCCAGTAGGCGCGCGGACGAAAGTAAACCCACTGGTGAT
ACCATTCGCGAGCCTCCGGATGACGACCGTAGTGATGAATCTCTCCTGGCGGGAACAGCAAAATATCACC
CGGTCGGCAAACAAATTCTCGTCCCTGATTTTTCACCACCCCCTGACCGCGAATGGTGAGATTGAGAATA
TAACCTTTCATTCCCAGCGGTCGGTCGATAAAAAAATCGAGATAACCGTTGGCCTCAATCGGCGTTAAAC
CCGCCACCAGATGGGCATTAAACGAGTATCCCGGCAGCAGGGGATCATTTTGCGCTTCAGCCATACTTTT
CATACTCCCGCCATTCAGAGAAGAAACCAATTGTCCATATTGCATCAGACATTGCCGTCACTGCGTCTTT
TACTGGCTCTTCTCGCTAACCAAACCGGTAACCCCGCTTATTAAAAGCATTCTGTAACAAAGCGGGACCA
AAGCCATGACAAAAACGCGTAACAAAAGTGTCTATAATCACGGCAGAAAAGTCCACATTGATTATTTGCA
CGGCGTCACACTTTGCTATGCCATAGCATTTTTATCCATAAGATTAGCGGATCCTACCTGACGCTTTTTA
TCGCAACTCTCTACTGTTTCTCCATACCCGTTTTTTTGGGCTAGCAGGAGGAATTCAATGGAACTATTTA
ATAGGGTTGGAAGAGTATTGAAGTCCCAATTGACCCATTGGCAGCAGCAGCAAGAAGCTCCGGAAGATCT
GTTGGAGCGCCTGCTGGGCGAAATGGAATTGGAGCTGATCGAGCTGCGTCGCGCACTGGCGCAGACCATT
GCGACGTTTAAAAGCACTGAGCGCCAACGTGATGCGCAACAGCTGATTGCCCAACGTTGGTACGAAAAGG
CGCAGGCGGCGTTGGACCGTGGTAATGAGCAACTAGCTCGTGAAGCGCTGGGTCAGCGTCAGAGCTATCA
GTCCCACACCGAAGCGCTCGGCAAATCTCTGGGTGAACAACGTGCATTGGTCGAGCAGGTTAGAGGCCAG
CTGCAAAAGCTGGAGCGTAAATACCTGGAGCTTAAGAGCCAGAAGAACCTTTATCTGGCCCGCCTGAAGT
CAGCAATTGCTGCGCAGAAGATCGAGGAGATCGCGGGTAACCTGGACAACGCGAGCGCAAGCTCTCTGTT
CGAACGGATTGAAACCAAAATCCTGGAGTTAGAGGCCGAACGTGAACTGTTGAATCCGCCTCCGTCCCCG
CTGGACAAAAAATTCGAGCAGTGGGAAGAGCAACAAGCTGTGGAAGCAACCCTGGCTGCCATGAAAGCGC
GCCGTAGCTTACCGCCGCCAAGCTCGGGATCCGTGAGCAAGGGCGAGGAGCTGTTCACCGGGGTGGTGCC
CATCCTGGTCGAGCTGGACGGCGACGTAAACGGCCACAAGTTCAGCGTGTCCGGCGAGGGCGAGGGCGAT
GCCACCTACGGCAAGCTGACCCTGAAGCTGATCTGCACCACCGGCAAGCTGCCCGTGCCCTGGCCCACCC
TCGTGACCACCCTGGGCTACGGCCTGCAGTGCTTCGCCCGCTACCCCGACCACATGAAGCAGCACGACTT
CTTCAAGTCCGCCATGCCCGAAGGCTACGTCCAGGAGCGCACCATCTTCTTCAAGGACGACGGCAACTAC
AAGACCCGCGCCGAGGTGAAGTTCGAGGGCGACACCCTGGTGAACCGCATCGAGCTGAAGGGCATCGACT
TCAAGGAGGACGGCAACATCCTGGGGCACAAGCTGGAGTACAACTACAACAGCCACAACGTCTATATCAC
CGCCGACAAGCAGAAGAACGGCATCAAGGCCAACTTCAAGATCCGCCACAACATCGAGGACGGCGGCGTG
CAGCTCGCCGACCACTACCAGCAGAACACCCCCATCGGCGACGGCCCCGTGCTGCTGCCCGACAACCACT
ACCTGAGCTACCAGTCCGCCCTGAGCAAAGACCCCAACGAGAAGCGCGATCACATGGTCCTGCTGGAGTT
CGTGACCGCCGCCGGGATCACTCTCGGCATGGACGAGCTGTACAAGTAACCATGGTACCCGGGGATCCTC
TAGAGTCGACCTGCAGGCATGCAAGCTTGGCTGTTTTGGCGGATGAGAGAAGATTTTCAGCCTGATACAG
ATTAAATCAGAACGCAGAAGCGGTCTGATAAAACAGAATTTGCCTGGCGGCAGTAGCGCGGTGGTCCCAC
CTGACCCCATGCCGAACTCAGAAGTGAAACGCCGTAGCGCCGATGGTAGTGTGGGGTCTCCCCATGCGAG
AGTAGGGAACTGCCAGGCATCAAATAAAACGAAAGGCTCAGTCGAAAGACTGGGCCTTTCGTTTTATCTG
TTGTTTGTCGGTGAACGCTCTCCTGAGTAGGACAAATCCGCCGGGAGCGGATTTGAACGTTGCGAAGCAA
CGGCCCGGAGGGTGGCGGGCAGGACGCCCGCCATAAACTGCCAGGCATCAAATTAAGCAGAAGGCCATCC
TGACGGATGGCCTTTTTGCGTTTCTACAAACTCTTTTGTTTATTTTTCTAAATACATTCAAATATGTATC
CGCTCATGAGACAATAACCCTGATAAATGCTTCAATAATATTGAAAAAGGAAGAGTATGAGTATTCAACA
TTTCCGTGTCGCCCTTATTCCCTTTTTTGCGGCATTTTGTCTTCCTGTTTTTGCTCACCCAGAAACGCTG
GTGAAAGTAAAAGATGCTGAAGATCAGTTGGGTGCACGAGTGGGTTACATCGAACTGGATCTCAACAGCG
GTAAGATCCTTGAGAGTTTTCGCCCCGAAGAACGTTTTCCAATGATGAGCACTTTTAAAGTTCTGCTATG
TGGCGCGGTATTATCCCGTGTTGACGCCGGGCAAGAGCAACTCGGTCGCCGCATACACTATTCTCAGAAT
GACTTGGTTGAGTACTCACCAGTCACAGAAAAGCATCTTACGGATGGCATGACAGTAAGAGAATTATGCA
GTGCTGCCATAACCATGAGTGATAACACTGCGACCAACTTACTTCTGACAACGATCGGAGGACCGAAGGA
GCTAACCGCTTTTTTGCACAACATGGGGGATCATGTAACTCGCCTTGATCGTTGGGAACCGGAGCTGAAT
GAAGCCATACCAAACGACGAGCGTGACACCACGATGCCTGTAGCAATGGCAACAACGTTGCGCAAACTAT
TAACTGGCGAACTACTTACTCTAGCTTCCCGGCAACAATTAATAGACTGGATGGAGGCGGATAAAGTTGC
AGGACCACTTCTGCGCTCGGCCCTTCCGGCTGGCTGGTTTATTGTTGATAAATCTGGAGCCGGTGAGCGT
GGGTCTCGCGGTATCATTGCAGCACTGGGGCCAGATGGTAAGCCCTCCCGTATCGTAGTTATCTACACGA
CGGGGAGTCAGGCAACTATGGATGAACGAAATAGACAGATCGCTGAGATAGGTGCCTCACTGATTAAGCA
TTGGTAACTGTCAGACCAAGTTTACTCATATATACTTTAGATTGATT
[125 nt withheld, positions 4178-4302]
C
[141 nt withheld, positions 4304-4444]
CCTTTGACGTTGGAGTCCACGTTCTTT
[37 nt withheld, positions 4472-4508]
ACCCTATCTCGGGCTATTCTTTTGATTTATAAGGGATTTTGCCGATTTCGGCCTATTGGTTAAAAAATGA
GCTGATTTAACAAAAATTTAACGCGAATTTTAACAAAATATTAACGTTTACAATTTAAAAGGATCTAGGT
GAAGATCCTTTTTGATAATCTCATGACCAAAATCCCTTAACGTGAGTTTTCGTTCCACTGAGCGTCAGAC
CCCGTAGAAAAGATCAAAGGATCTTCTTGAGATCCTTTTTTTCTGCGCGTAATCTGCTGCTTGCAAACAA
AAAAACCACCGCTACCAGCGGTGGTTTGTTTGCCGGATCAAGAGCTACCAACTCTTTTTCCGAAGGTAAC
TGGCTTCAGCAGAGCGCAGATACCAAATACTGTCCTTCTAGTGTAGCCGTAGTTAGGCCACCACTTCAAG
AACTCTGTAGCACCGCCTACATACCTCGCTCTGCTAATCCTGTTACCAGTGGCTGCTGCCAGTGGCGATA
AGTCGTGTCTTACCGGGTTGGACTCAAGACGATAGTTACCGGATAAGGCGCAGCGGTCGGGCTGAACGGG
GGGTTCGTGCACACAGCCCAGCTTGGAGCGAACGACCTACACCGAACTGAGATACCTACAGCGTGAGCTA
TGAGAAAGCGCCACGCTTCCCGAAGGGAGAAAGGCGGACAGGTATCCGGTAAGCGGCAGGGTCGGAACAG
GAGAGCGCACGAGGGAGCTTCCAGGGGGAAACGCCTGGTATCTTTATAGTCCTGTCGGGTTTCGCCACCT
CTGACTTGAGCGTCGATTTTTGTGATGCTCGTCAGGGGGGCGGAGCCTATGGAAAAACGCCAGCAACGCG
GCCTTTTTACGGTTCCTGGCCTTTTGCTGGCCTTTTGCTCACATGTTCTTTCCTGCGTTATCCCCTGATT
CTGTGGATAACCGTATTACCGCCTTTGAGTGAGCTGATACCGCTCGCCGCAGCCGAACGACCGAGCGCAG
CGAGTCAGTGAGCGAGGAAGCGGAAGAGCGCCTGATGCGGTATTTTCTCCTTACGCATCTGTGCGGTATT
TCACACCGCATAGGGTCATGGCTGCGCCCCGACACCCGCCAACACCCGCTGACGCGCCCTGACGGGCTTG
TCTGCTCCCGGCATCCGCTTACAGACAAGCTGTGACCGTCTCCGGGAGCTGCATGTGTCAGAGGTTTTCA
CCGTCATCACCGAAACGCGCGAGGCAGAAGGAGATGGCGCCCAACAGTCCCCCGGCCACGGGGCCTGCCA
CCATACCCACGCCGAAACAAGCGCTCATGAGCCCGAAGTGGCGAGCCCGATCTTCCCCATCGGTGATGTC
GGCGATATAGGCGCCAGCAACCGCACCTGTGGCGCCGGTGATGCCGGCCACGATGCGTCCGGCGTAGAGG
ATCTGCTCATGTTTGACAGCTTATC
