>Addgene plasmid #223814 | pBAD_SynPspA | depositor partial sequence | sequence record 438374 | SynPspA
ATGGAACTATTTAATAGGGTTGGAAGAGTATTGAAGTCCCAATTGACCCATTGGCAGCAGCAGCAAGAAG
CTCCGGAAGATCTGTTGGAGCGCCTGCTGGGCGAAATGGAATTGGAGCTGATCGAGCTGCGTCGCGCACT
GGCGCAGACCATTGCGACGTTTAAAAGCACTGAGCGCCAACGTGATGCGCAACAGCTGATTGCCCAACGT
TGGTACGAAAAGGCGCAGGCGGCGTTGGACCGTGGTAATGAGCAACTAGCTCGTGAAGCGCTGGGTCAGC
GTCAGAGCTATCAGTCCCACACCGAAGCGCTCGGCAAATCTCTGGGTGAACAACGTGCATTGGTCGAGCA
GGTTAGAGGCCAGCTGCAAAAGCTGGAGCGTAAATACCTGGAGCTTAAGAGCCAGAAGAACCTTTATCTG
GCCCGCCTGAAGTCAGCAATTGCTGCGCAGAAGATCGAGGAGATCGCGGGTAACCTGGACAACGCGAGCG
CAAGCTCTCTGTTCGAACGGATTGAAACCAAAATCCTGGAGTTAGAGGCCGAACGTGAACTGTTGAATCC
GCCTCCGTCCCCGCTGGACAAAAAATTCGAGCAGTGGGAAGAGCAACAAGCTGTGGAAGCAACCCTGGCT
GCCATGAAAGCGCGCCGTAGCTTACCGCCGCCAAGCTCG
